Addgene plasmid #55917: mRuby2-Zyxin-6
Purpose: Localization: Focal Adhesions, Excitation: 559, Emission: 600
Depositing lab: Michael Davidson. Depositing organization: Florida State University, Tallahassee. Publication: Improving FRET dynamic range with bright green and red fluorescent proteins. Lam AJ, St-Pierre F, Gong Y, Marshall JD, Cranfill PJ, Baird MA, McKeown MR, Wiedenmann J, Davidson MW, Schnitzer MJ, Tsien RY, Lin MZ. Nat Methods. 2012 Sep 9. doi: 10.1038/nmeth.2171. PubMed 22961245.
Backbone
  Vector backbone: mRuby2
  Backbone size w/o insert (bp): 4750
  Vector type: Mammalian Expression
  Selectable markers: Neomycin (select with G418)
Growth in bacteria
  Bacterial resistance: Kanamycin, 50 μg/mL
  Growth temperature: 37°C
  Growth strain: DH5alpha
  Copy number: High Copy
Gene/Insert
  Gene/Insert name: Zyxin (alt name: NM_003461)
  Species: H. sapiens (human)
  Entrez Gene: ZYX (a.k.a. ESP-2, HED-2)
  Promoter: CMV
  Tag / fusion protein: mRuby2
  Cloning method: Unknown
  Sequencing primers: 5′ CMV-F; 3′ SV40pA-R
Terms and licenses: Academic/Nonprofit Terms; Industry Terms
Depositor comments: . Excitation = 559; Emission = 600
How to cite: mRuby2-Zyxin-6 was a gift from Michael Davidson (Addgene plasmid # 55917 ; http://n2t.net/addgene:55917 ; RRID:Addgene_55917)
