[The description below was written by a language model from this plasmid's Addgene catalogue record.]
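Description:
mRuby2-Zyxin-6 is a mammalian expression plasmid that produces human zyxin (ZYX) fused to the red fluorescent protein mRuby2, for use as a fluorescent marker of focal adhesions. It is built on an mRuby2 fluorescent-protein backbone of about 4.75 kb before insertion of the zyxin coding sequence. The plasmid is maintained at high copy number in E. coli under kanamycin selection. It also carries a neomycin resistance marker, so transfected mammalian cells can be selected with G418 if stable expression is wanted. The origin of replication is not named in the record, and no feature table is provided, so the detailed layout of the backbone cannot be confirmed here.

Expression of the fusion is driven by the CMV promoter, a strong constitutive promoter in most mammalian cell lines. The listed 3′ sequencing primer anneals in an SV40 polyadenylation region, which suggests that an SV40 polyA signal terminates the transcript. The record does not say whether mRuby2 sits at the N- or C-terminus of zyxin. It also does not explain the "6" in the name, which may refer to a linker length, or give the cloning method. Zyxin is a LIM-domain protein that concentrates at focal adhesions and along actin stress fibres, so the fusion labels these structures in red, with recorded excitation and emission maxima of 559 nm and 600 nm. The construct belongs to a set of localization fusions associated with work describing improved bright green and red fluorescent proteins for FRET. It is typically used for live- or fixed-cell imaging of adhesion dynamics and for demonstrating how mRuby2 performs as a fusion tag.
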