>Addgene plasmid #55917 | mRuby2-Zyxin-6 | depositor partial sequence | sequence record 86823 | insert sequence
CTAGTGACGTCAGATCCGCTAGCGCTACCGGACTCAGATCTCGAGCTCAAGCTTCGAATTCCATGGCGGC
CCCCCGCCCGTCTCCCGCGATCCCCGTTTCGGTCTCGGCTCCGGCTTTTTACGCCCCGCAGAAGAAGTTC
GGCCCTGTGGTGGCCCCAAAGCCCAAAGTGAATCCCTTCCGGCCCAGGGACAGCGAGCCTCCCCCGGCAC
CCGGGGCCCAGCGCGCACAGATGGGCCGGGTGGGCGATATTCCCCCGCCGCCCCCGGAAGACTTTCCCCT
GCCTCCACCTCCCCTTGCTGGGGATGGCGACGATGCAGAGGGTGCTCTGGGAGGTGCCTTCCCGCCGCCC
CCTCCCCCGATCGAGGAATCATTTCCCCCTGCGCCTCTGGAGGAGGAGATCTTCCCTTCCCCGCCGCCTC
CTCCGGAGGAGGAGGGAGGGCCTGAGGCCCCCATACCGCCCCCACCACAGCCCAGGGAGAAGGTGAGCAG
TATTGATTTGGAGATCGACTCTCTGTCCTCACTGCTGGATGACATGACCAAGAATGATCCTTTCAAAGCC
CGGGTGTCATCTGGATATGTGCCCCCACCAGTGGCCACTCCATTCAGTTCCAAGTCCAGTACCAAGCCTG
CAGCCGGGGGCACAGCACCCCTGCCTCCTTGGAAGTCCCCTTCCAGCTCCCAGCCTCTGCCCCAGGTTCC
GGCTCCGGCTCAGAGCCAGACACAGTTCCATGTTCAGCCCCAGCCCCAGCCCAAGCCTCAGGTCCAACTC
CATGTCCAGTCCCAGACCCAGCCTGTGTCTTTGGCTAACACCCAGCCCCGAGGGCCCCCAGCCTCATCTC
CGGCTCCAGCCCCTAAGTTTTCTCCAGTGACTCCTAAGTTTACTCCTGTGGCTTCCAAGTTCAGTCCTGG
AGCCCCAGGTGGATCTGGGTCACAACCAAATCAAAAATTGGGGCACCCCGAAGCTCTTTCTGCTGGCACA
GGCTCCCCTCAACCTCCCAGCTTCACCTATGCCCAGCAGAGGGAGAAGCCCCGAGTGCAGGAGAAGCAGC
ACCCCGTGCCCCCACCGGCTCAGAACCAAAACCAGGTGCGCTCCCCTGGGGCCCCAGGGCCCCTGACTCT
GAAGGAGGTGGAGGAGCTGGAGCAGCTGACCCAGCAGCTAATGCAGGACATGGAGCATCCTCAGAGGCAG
AATGTGGCTGTCAACGAACTCTGCGGCCGATGCCATCAACCCCTGGCCCGGGCGCAGCCAGCCGTCCGCG
CTCTAGGGCAGCTGTTCCACATCGCCTGCTTCACCTGCCACCAGTGTGCGCAGCAGCTCCAGGGCCAGCA
GTTCTACAGTCTGGAGGGGGCGCCGTACTGCGAGGGCTGTTACACTGACACCCTGGAGAAGTGTAACACC
TGCGGGGAGCCCATCACTGACCGCATGCTGAGGGCCACGGGCAAGGCCTATCACCCGCACTGCTTCACCT
GTGTGGTCTGCGCCCGCCCCCTGGAGGGCACCTCCTTCATCGTGGACCAGGCCAACCGGCCCCACTGTGT
CCCCGACTACCACAAGCAGTACGCCCCGAGGTGCTCCGTCTGCTCTGAGCCCATCATGCCTGAGCCTGGC
CGAGATGAGACTGTGCGAGTGGTCGCCCTGGACAAGAACTTCCACATGAAGTGTTACAAGTGTGAGGACT
GCGGGAAGCCCCTGTCGATTGAGGCAGATGACAATGGCTGCTTCCCCCTGGACGGTCACGTGCTCTGTCG
GAAGTGCCACACTGCTAGAGCCCAGACGGATCCACCGGTCGCCACCATGGTGTCTAAGGGCGAAGAGCTG
ATCAAGGAAAATATGCGTATGAAGGTGGTCATGGAAGGTTCGGTCAACGGCCACCAATTCAAATGCACAG
GTGAAGGAGAAGGCAATCCGTACATGGGAACTCAAACCATGAGGATCAAAGTCATCGAGGGAGGACCCCT
GCCATTTGCCTTTGACATTCTTGCCACGTCGTTCATGTATGGCAGCCGTACTTTTATCAAGTACCCGAAA
GGCATTCCTGATTTCTTTAAACAGTCCTTTCCTGAGGGTTTTACTTGGGAAAGAGTTACGAGATACGAAG
ATGGTGGAGTCGTCACCGTCATGCAGGACACCAGCCTTGAGGATGGCTGTCTCGTTTACCACGTCCAAGT
CAGAGGGGTAAACTTTCCCTCCAATGGTCCCGTGATGCAGAAGAAGACCAAGGGTTGGGAGCCTAATACA
GAGATGATGTATCCAGCAGATGGTGGTCTGAGGGGATACACTCATATGGCACTGAAAGTTGATGGTGGTG
GCCATCTGTCTTGCTCTTTCGTAACAACTTACAGGTCAAAAAAGACCGTCGGGAACATCAAGATGCCCGG
TATCCATGCCGTTGATCACCGCCTGGAAAGGTTAGAGGAAAGTGACAATGAAATGTTCGTAGTACAACGC
GAACACGCAGTTGCCAAGTTCGCCGGGCTTGGTGGTGGGATGGACGAGCTGTACAAGTAAGCGGCCGCGA
CTCTAGATCATAATCAGCCATACCACA
