LOCUS       Exported 6417 bp ds-DNA circular SYN 12-MAY-2021
DEFINITION  Localization: Focal Adhesions, Excitation: 559, Emission: 600.
ACCESSION   .
VERSION     .
KEYWORDS    mRuby2-Zyxin-6
SOURCE      synthetic DNA construct
  ORGANISM  synthetic DNA construct
REFERENCE   1 (bases 1 to 6417)
  AUTHORS   Lam AJ, St-Pierre F, Gong Y, Marshall JD, Cranfill PJ, Baird MA,
            McKeown MR, Wiedenmann J, Davidson MW, Schnitzer MJ, Tsien RY, Lin
            MZ
  TITLE     Improving FRET dynamic range with bright green and red fluorescent
            proteins.
  JOURNAL   Nat Methods. 2012 Sep 9. doi: 10.1038/nmeth.2171.
  PUBMED    22961245
REFERENCE   2 (bases 1 to 6417)
  AUTHORS   .
  TITLE     Direct Submission
  JOURNAL   Exported May 12, 2021 from SnapGene Server 1.1.58
            http://www.snapgene.com
FEATURES             Location/Qualifiers
     source          1..6417
                     /organism="synthetic DNA construct"
                     /mol_type="other DNA"
     enhancer        109..412
                     /label=CMV enhancer
                     /note="human cytomegalovirus immediate early enhancer"
     promoter        413..616
                     /label=CMV promoter
                     /note="human cytomegalovirus (CMV) immediate early
                     promoter"
     primer_bind     567..587
                     /label=CMV-F
                     /note="Human CMV immediate early promoter, forward primer"
     regulatory      682..691
                     /regulatory_class="other"
                     /note="vertebrate consensus sequence for strong initiation
                     of translation (Kozak, 1987)"
     regulatory      2412..2421
                     /regulatory_class="other"
                     /note="vertebrate consensus sequence for strong initiation
                     of translation (Kozak, 1987)"
     CDS             2418..3128
                     /codon_start=1
                     /product="monomeric red fluorescent protein derived from
                     mRuby, with improved photophysical properties (Lam et al.,
                     2012)"
                     /label=mRuby2
                     /translation="MVSKGEELIKENMRMKVVMEGSVNGHQFKCTGEGEGNPYMGTQTM
                     RIKVIEGGPLPFAFDILATSFMYGSRTFIKYPKGIPDFFKQSFPEGFTWERVTRYEDGG
                     VVTVMQDTSLEDGCLVYHVQVRGVNFPSNGPVMQKKTKGWEPNTEMMYPADGGLRGYTH
                     MALKVDGGGHLSCSFVTTYRSKKTVGNIKMPGIHAVDHRLERLEESDNEMFVVQREHAV
                     AKFAGLGGGMDELYK"
     polyA_signal    3253..3374
                     /label=SV40 poly(A) signal
                     /note="SV40 polyadenylation signal"
     primer_bind     complement(3290..3309)
                     /label=SV40pA-R
                     /note="SV40 polyA, reverse primer"
     primer_bind     3344..3363
                     /label=EBV-rev
                     /note="SV40 polyA terminator, reverse primer"
     rep_origin      complement(3381..3836)
                     /direction=LEFT
                     /label=f1 ori
                     /note="f1 bacteriophage origin of replication; arrow
                     indicates direction of (+) strand synthesis"
     primer_bind     complement(3518..3539)
                     /label=F1ori-F
                     /note="F1 origin, forward primer"
     primer_bind     3730..3749
                     /label=F1ori-R
                     /note="F1 origin, reverse primer"
     promoter        3863..3967
                     /gene="bla"
                     /label=AmpR promoter
     promoter        3969..4326
                     /label=SV40 promoter
                     /note="SV40 enhancer and early promoter"
     primer_bind     complement(3992..4012)
                     /label=pBABE 3'
                     /note="SV40 enhancer, reverse primer for pBABE vectors"
     rep_origin      4177..4312
                     /label=SV40 ori
                     /note="SV40 origin of replication"
     primer_bind     4239..4258
                     /label=SV40pro-F
                     /note="SV40 promoter/origin, forward primer"
     CDS             4361..5155
                     /codon_start=1
                     /gene="aph(3')-II (or nptII)"
                     /product="aminoglycoside phosphotransferase from Tn5"
                     /label=NeoR/KanR
                     /note="confers resistance to neomycin, kanamycin, and G418
                     (Geneticin(R))"
                     /translation="MIEQDGLHAGSPAAWVERLFGYDWAQQTIGCSDAAVFRLSAQGRP
                     VLFVKTDLSGALNELQDEAARLSWLATTGVPCAAVLDVVTEAGRDWLLLGEVPGQDLLS
                     SHLAPAEKVSIMADAMRRLHTLDPATCPFDHQAKHRIERARTRMEAGLVDQDDLDEEHQ
                     GLAPAELFARLKASMPDGEDLVVTHGDACLPNIMVENGRFSGFIDCGRLGVADRYQDIA
                     LATRDIAEELGGEWADRFLVLYGIAAPDSQRIAFYRLLDEFF"
     primer_bind     complement(4415..4434)
                     /label=Neo-R
                     /note="Neomycin resistance gene, reverse primer"
     primer_bind     5025..5044
                     /label=Neo-F
                     /note="Neomycin resistance gene, forward primer"
     primer_bind     complement(5343..5362)
                     /label=TK-pA-R
                     /note="Thymidine kinase polyA, reverse primer"
     polyA_signal    5387..5434
                     /label=HSV TK poly(A) signal
                     /note="herpes simplex virus thymidine kinase
                     polyadenylation signal (Cole and Stacy, 1985)"
     rep_origin      5763..6351
                     /direction=RIGHT
                     /label=ori
                     /note="high-copy-number ColE1/pMB1/pBR322/pUC origin of
                     replication"
     primer_bind     6252..6271
                     /label=pBR322ori-F
                     /note="pBR322 origin, forward primer"
ORIGIN
        1 cctgcgttat cccctgattc tgtggataac cgtattaccg ccatgcatta gttattaata
       61 gtaatcaatt acggggtcat tagttcatag cccatatatg gagttccgcg ttacataact
      121 tacggtaaat ggcccgcctg gctgaccgcc caacgacccc cgcccattga cgtcaataat
      181 gacgtatgtt cccatagtaa cgccaatagg gactttccat tgacgtcaat gggtggagta
      241 tttacggtaa actgcccact tggcagtaca tcaagtgtat catatgccaa gtacgccccc
      301 tattgacgtc aatgacggta aatggcccgc ctggcattat gcccagtaca tgaccttatg
      361 ggactttcct acttggcagt acatctacgt attagtcatc gctattacca tggtgatgcg
      421 gttttggcag tacatcaatg ggcgtggata gcggtttgac tcacggggat ttccaagtct
      481 ccaccccatt gacgtcaatg ggagtttgtt ttggcaccaa aatcaacggg actttccaaa
      541 atgtcgtaac aactccgccc cattgacgca aatgggcggt aggcgtgtac ggtgggaggt
      601 ctatataagc agagctggtt tagtgaaccg tcagatccgc tagcgctacc ggactcagat
      661 ctcgagctca agcttcgaat tccatggcgg ccccccgccc gtctcccgcg atccccgttt
      721 cggtctcggc tccggctttt tacgccccgc agaagaagtt cggccctgtg gtggccccaa
      781 agcccaaagt gaatcccttc cggcccaggg acagcgagcc tcccccggca cccggggccc
      841 agcgcgcaca gatgggccgg gtgggcgata ttcccccgcc gcccccggaa gactttcccc
      901 tgcctccacc tccccttgct ggggatggcg acgatgcaga gggtgctctg ggaggtgcct
      961 tcccgccgcc ccctcccccg atcgaggaat catttccccc tgcgcctctg gaggaggaga
     1021 tcttcccttc cccgccgcct cctccggagg aggagggagg gcctgaggcc cccataccgc
     1081 ccccaccaca gcccagggag aaggtgagca gtattgattt ggagatcgac tctctgtcct
     1141 cactgctgga tgacatgacc aagaatgatc ctttcaaagc ccgggtgtca tctggatatg
     1201 tgcccccacc agtggccact ccattcagtt ccaagtccag taccaagcct gcagccgggg
     1261 gcacagcacc cctgcctcct tggaagtccc cttccagctc ccagcctctg ccccaggttc
     1321 cggctccggc tcagagccag acacagttcc atgttcagcc ccagccccag cccaagcctc
     1381 aggtccaact ccatgtccag tcccagaccc agcctgtgtc tttggctaac acccagcccc
     1441 gagggccccc agcctcatct ccggctccag cccctaagtt ttctccagtg actcctaagt
     1501 ttactcctgt ggcttccaag ttcagtcctg gagccccagg tggatctggg tcacaaccaa
     1561 atcaaaaatt ggggcacccc gaagctcttt ctgctggcac aggctcccct caacctccca
     1621 gcttcaccta tgcccagcag agggagaagc cccgagtgca ggagaagcag caccccgtgc
     1681 ccccaccggc tcagaaccaa aaccaggtgc gctcccctgg ggccccaggg cccctgactc
     1741 tgaaggaggt ggaggagctg gagcagctga cccagcagct aatgcaggac atggagcatc
     1801 ctcagaggca gaatgtggct gtcaacgaac tctgcggccg atgccatcaa cccctggccc
     1861 gggcgcagcc agccgtccgc gctctagggc agctgttcca catcgcctgc ttcacctgcc
     1921 accagtgtgc gcagcagctc cagggccagc agttctacag tctggagggg gcgccgtact
     1981 gcgagggctg ttacactgac accctggaga agtgtaacac ctgcggggag cccatcactg
     2041 accgcatgct gagggccacg ggcaaggcct atcacccgca ctgcttcacc tgtgtggtct
     2101 gcgcccgccc cctggagggc acctccttca tcgtggacca ggccaaccgg ccccactgtg
     2161 tccccgacta ccacaagcag tacgccccga ggtgctccgt ctgctctgag cccatcatgc
     2221 ctgagcctgg ccgagatgag actgtgcgag tggtcgccct ggacaagaac ttccacatga
     2281 agtgttacaa gtgtgaggac tgcgggaagc ccctgtcgat tgaggcagat gacaatggct
     2341 gcttccccct ggacggtcac gtgctctgtc ggaagtgcca cactgctaga gcccagacgg
     2401 atccaccggt cgccaccatg gtgtctaagg gcgaagagct gatcaaggaa aatatgcgta
     2461 tgaaggtggt catggaaggt tcggtcaacg gccaccaatt caaatgcaca ggtgaaggag
     2521 aaggcaatcc gtacatggga actcaaacca tgaggatcaa agtcatcgag ggaggacccc
     2581 tgccatttgc ctttgacatt cttgccacgt cgttcatgta tggcagccgt acttttatca
     2641 agtacccgaa aggcattcct gatttcttta aacagtcctt tcctgagggt tttacttggg
     2701 aaagagttac gagatacgaa gatggtggag tcgtcaccgt catgcaggac accagccttg
     2761 aggatggctg tctcgtttac cacgtccaag tcagaggggt aaactttccc tccaatggtc
     2821 ccgtgatgca gaagaagacc aagggttggg agcctaatac agagatgatg tatccagcag
     2881 atggtggtct gaggggatac actcatatgg cactgaaagt tgatggtggt ggccatctgt
     2941 cttgctcttt cgtaacaact tacaggtcaa aaaagaccgt cgggaacatc aagatgcccg
     3001 gtatccatgc cgttgatcac cgcctggaaa ggttagagga aagtgacaat gaaatgttcg
     3061 tagtacaacg cgaacacgca gttgccaagt tcgccgggct tggtggtggg atggacgagc
     3121 tgtacaagta agcggccgcg actctagatc ataatcagcc ataccacatt tgtagaggtt
     3181 ttacttgctt taaaaaacct cccacacctc cccctgaacc tgaaacataa aatgaatgca
     3241 attgttgttg ttaacttgtt tattgcagct tataatggtt acaaataaag caatagcatc
     3301 acaaatttca caaataaagc atttttttca ctgcattcta gttgtggttt gtccaaactc
     3361 atcaatgtat cttaaggcgt aaattgtaag cgttaatatt ttgttaaaat tcgcgttaaa
     3421 tttttgttaa atcagctcat tttttaacca ataggccgaa atcggcaaaa tcccttataa
     3481 atcaaaagaa tagaccgaga tagggttgag tgttgttcca gtttggaaca agagtccact
     3541 attaaagaac gtggactcca acgtcaaagg nnnnnnnnnn nnnnnnnnnn nnnnnnnnnn
     3601 nnnnnnnnnn nnnnnnnnnt nnnnnnnnnn nnnnnnnnnn nnnnnnnnnn nnnnnnnnnn
     3661 nnnnnnnnnn nnnnnnnnnn nnnnnnnnnn nnnnnnnnnn nnnnnnnnnn ngnnnnnnnn
     3721 nnnnnnnnnn nnnnnnnnnn nnnnnnnnnn nnnnnnnnnn nnnnnnnnnn nnnnnnnnnn
     3781 nnnnnnnnnn nnnnnnnnnn nnnnnnnnnn nnnnnnnnnn nnnnnnnnnn nnnnnncagg
     3841 tggcactttt cggggaaatg tgcgcggaac ccctatttgt ttatttttct aaatacattc
     3901 aaatatgtat ccgctcatga gacaataacc ctgataaatg cttcaataat attgaaaaag
     3961 gaagagtcct gaggcggaaa gaaccagctg tggaatgtgt gtcagttagg gtgtggaaag
     4021 tccccaggct ccccagcagg cagaagtatg caaagcatgc atctcaatta gtcagcaacc
     4081 aggtgtggaa agtccccagg ctccccagca ggcagaagta tgcaaagcat gcatctcaat
     4141 tagtcagcaa ccatagtccc gcccctaact ccgcccatcc cgcccctaac tccgcccagt
     4201 tccgcccatt ctccgcccca tggctgacta atttttttta tttatgcaga ggccgaggcc
     4261 gcctcggcct ctgagctatt ccagaagtag tgaggaggct tttttggagg cctaggcttt
     4321 tgcaaagatc gatcaagaga caggatgagg atcgtttcgc atgattgaac aagatggatt
     4381 gcacgcaggt tctccggccg cttgggtgga gaggctattc ggctatgact gggcacaaca
     4441 gacaatcggc tgctctgatg ccgccgtgtt ccggctgtca gcgcaggggc gcccggttct
     4501 ttttgtcaag accgacctgt ccggtgccct gaatgaactg caagacgagg cagcgcggct
     4561 atcgtggctg gccacgacgg gcgttccttg cgcagctgtg ctcgacgttg tcactgaagc
     4621 gggaagggac tggctgctat tgggcgaagt gccggggcag gatctcctgt catctcacct
     4681 tgctcctgcc gagaaagtat ccatcatggc tgatgcaatg cggcggctgc atacgcttga
     4741 tccggctacc tgcccattcg accaccaagc gaaacatcgc atcgagcgag cacgtactcg
     4801 gatggaagcc ggtcttgtcg atcaggatga tctggacgaa gagcatcagg ggctcgcgcc
     4861 agccgaactg ttcgccaggc tcaaggcgag catgcccgac ggcgaggatc tcgtcgtgac
     4921 ccatggcgat gcctgcttgc cgaatatcat ggtggaaaat ggccgctttt ctggattcat
     4981 cgactgtggc cggctgggtg tggcggaccg ctatcaggac atagcgttgg ctacccgtga
     5041 tattgctgaa gagcttggcg gcgaatgggc tgaccgcttc ctcgtgcttt acggtatcgc
     5101 cgctcccgat tcgcagcgca tcgccttcta tcgccttctt gacgagttct tctgagcggg
     5161 actctggggt tcgaaatgac cgaccaagcg acgcccaacc tgccatcacg agatttcgat
     5221 tccaccgccg ccttctatga aaggttgggc ttcggaatcg ttttccggga cgccggctgg
     5281 atgatcctcc agcgcgggga tctcatgctg gagttcttcg cccaccctag ggggaggcta
     5341 actgaaacac ggaaggagac aataccggaa ggaacccgcg ctatgacggc aataaaaaga
     5401 cagaataaaa cgcacggtgt tgggtcgttt gttcataaac gcggggttcg gtcccagggc
     5461 tggcactctg tcgatacccc accgagaccc cattggggcc aatacgcccg cgtttcttcc
     5521 ttttccccac cccacccccc aagttcgggt gaaggcccag ggctcgcagc caacgtcggg
     5581 gcggcaggcc ctgccatagc ctcaggttac tcatatatac tttagattga tttaaaactt
     5641 catttttaat ttaaaaggat ctaggtgaag atcctttttg ataatctcat gaccaaaatc
     5701 ccttaacgtg agttttcgtt ccactgagcg tcagaccccg tagaaaagat caaaggatct
     5761 tcttgagatc ctttttttct gcgcgtaatc tgctgcttgc aaacaaaaaa accaccgcta
     5821 ccagcggtgg tttgtttgcc ggatcaagag ctaccaactc tttttccgaa ggtaactggc
     5881 ttcagcagag cgcagatacc aaatactgtt cttctagtgt agccgtagtt aggccaccac
     5941 ttcaagaact ctgtagcacc gcctacatac ctcgctctgc taatcctgtt accagtggct
     6001 gctgccagtg gcgataagtc gtgtcttacc gggttggact caagacgata gttaccggat
     6061 aaggcgcagc ggtcgggctg aacggggggt tcgtgcacac agcccagctt ggagcgaacg
     6121 acctacaccg aactgagata cctacagcgt gagctatgag aaagcgccac gcttcccgaa
     6181 gggagaaagg cggacaggta tccggtaagc ggcagggtcg gaacaggaga gcgcacgagg
     6241 gagcttccag ggggaaacgc ctggtatctt tatagtcctg tcgggtttcg ccacctctga
     6301 cttgagcgtc gatttttgtg atgctcgtca ggggggcgga gcctatggaa aaacgccagc
     6361 aacgcggcct ttttacggtt cctggccttt tgctggcctt ttgctcacat gttcttt
//
